Addgene plasmid #217965: pCL1324
Purpose: Bacterial expression of Importin-5 tagged on its N-terminus with GST. Cleavable with 3C protease.
Depositing lab: Andrew Bowman. Depositing organization: University of Warwick. Publication: A specific role for importin-5 and NASP in the import and nuclear hand-off of monomeric H3. Pardal AJ, Bowman AJ. Elife. 2022 Sep 6;11:e81755. doi: 10.7554/eLife.81755. PubMed 36066346.
Backbone
  Vector backbone: pGEX-6P1
  Backbone manufacturer: Cytiva
  Vector type: Bacterial Expression
Growth in bacteria
  Bacterial resistance: Ampicillin, 100 μg/mL
  Growth temperature: 37°C
  Growth strain: DH5alpha
  Copy number: Low Copy
Gene/Insert
  Gene/Insert name: Imp5 (alt name: Importin 5)
  Species: H. sapiens (human)
  Entrez Gene: IPO5 (a.k.a. IMB3, KPNB3, Pse1, RANBP5, imp5)
  Promoter: plac
  Tag / fusion protein: GST (N terminal on backbone)
  Cloning method: Restriction Enzyme; 5′ cloning site BamHI (not destroyed); 3′ cloning site NotI (not destroyed)
  Sequencing primers: 5′ pGEX FP; 3′ pGEX RP
Terms and licenses: Academic/Nonprofit Terms; Industry Terms: Not Available to Industry
How to cite: pCL1324 was a gift from Andrew Bowman (Addgene plasmid # 217965 ; http://n2t.net/addgene:217965 ; RRID:Addgene_217965)
