[The description below was written by a language model from this plasmid's Addgene catalogue record and pLannotate feature annotations shown in this document.]
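Description:
pCL1324 is a bacterial expression plasmid built on the pGEX-6P1 backbone for producing human importin-5 (IPO5, also known as KPNB3 or RANBP5) as an N-terminal GST fusion in E. coli. The full sequence record is 8,258 nt. The plasmid replicates from a ColE1/pMB1-type origin and is selected with ampicillin through the β-lactamase gene and its own promoter. The catalogue lists it as low copy, while only short fragments of rop and the pBR322 bom region are annotated.

The importin-5 coding sequence was inserted between the BamHI and NotI sites, both retained, downstream of the Schistosoma japonicum glutathione S-transferase gene carried by the backbone. In the circular map the IPO5 open reading frame spans the numbering origin. The catalogue entry gives the promoter as "plac", but the feature table places a tac promoter (a strong trp/lac hybrid) and a lac operator immediately upstream of GST, so this is the element expected to drive the fusion. A separate lac promoter, CAP site, operator and lacZα fragment lie further upstream as part of the backbone. A plasmid-borne lacI gene supplies lac repressor, keeping expression off until it is induced with IPTG or lactose. The short linker between GST and importin-5 is not annotated, but the record states that the tag can be removed with 3C protease, as is standard for this vector series.

The GST tag allows affinity capture on glutathione resin, for either pull-down assays or purification of tag-free importin-5 after cleavage. The associated study examined the role of importin-5 and NASP in the nuclear import and hand-off of monomeric histone H3.
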