Features (pLannotate 1.2.2; 17 found; start..end, strand, type, name):
    675..714     +  CDS            rop (fragment): Rop protein, which maintains plasmids at low copy number; rop
    816..856     +  misc_feature   bom (fragment): basis of mobility region from pBR322
    961..1065    +  promoter       AmpR promoter: bla
   1066..1926    +  CDS            AmpR: β-lactamase; bla; confers resistance to ampicillin, carbenicillin, and related antibiotics
   2097..2685    +  rep_origin     ori: high-copy-number ColE1/pMB1/pBR322/pUC origin of replication
   2871..2922    -  misc_feature   bom (fragment): basis of mobility region from pBR322
   2929..3006    +  promoter       lacI promoter: lacI
   3007..4089    +  CDS            lacI: lac repressor; lacI; The lac repressor binds to the lac operator to inhibit transcription in E. coli. This inhibition can be relieved by adding lactose or isopropyl-β-D-thiogalactopyranoside (IPTG).
   4102..4123    +  protein_bind   CAP binding site: CAP binding activates transcription in the presence of cAMP. E. coli catabolite activator protein
   4138..4168    +  promoter       lac promoter: promoter for the E. coli lac operon
   4176..4192    +  protein_bind   lac operator: The lac repressor binds to the lac operator to inhibit transcription in E. coli. This inhibition can be relieved by adding lactose or isopropyl-β-D-thiogalactopyranoside (IPTG). lac repressor encoded by lacI
   4212..4385    +  CDS            lacZα: LacZα fragment of β-galactosidase; lacZ fragment
   4649..4765    -  CDS            yciV (fragment): RNAAM_ECOLI - Also known as trpH From Escherichia coli (strain K12).
   4841..4869    +  promoter       tac promoter: strong E. coli promoter; hybrid between the trp and lac UV5 promoters
   4877..4893    +  protein_bind   lac operator: The lac repressor binds to the lac operator to inhibit transcription in E. coli. This inhibition can be relieved by adding lactose or isopropyl-β-D-thiogalactopyranoside (IPTG). lac repressor encoded by lacI
   4916..5569    +  CDS            GST26_SCHJA: Experimental evidence at protein level: Swiss-Prot protein existence level 1. GST isoenzymes appear to play a central role in the parasite detoxification system. Other functions are also suspected including a role in increasing the solubility of haematin in the parasite gut. From Schistosoma japonicum (Blood fluke).
   5612..644     +  CDS            IPO5 (across the origin): IPO5_HUMAN - Also known as KPNB3, RANBP5. Experimental evidence at protein level: Swiss-Prot protein existence level 1. Functions in nuclear protein import as nuclear transport receptor. Serves as receptor for nuclear localization signals (NLS) in cargo substrates. Is thought to mediate docking of the importin/substrate complex to the nuclear pore complex (NPC) through binding to nucleoporin and the complex is subsequently translocated through the pore by an energy requiring, Ran-dependent mechanism. At the nucleoplasmic side of the NPC, Ran binds to the importin, the importin/substrate comple
>Addgene plasmid #217965 | pCL1324 | addgene full sequence | sequence record 430246 | Addgene NGS Result
GGGGATTATGCATCTTTGATGATGTCATAGAACACTGTAGTCCAGCCTCATTTAAATACGCAGAATATTT
CTTAAGACCAATGCTCCAATATGTATGTGACAACAGCCCAGAAGTCAGGCAAGCAGCTGCATATGGCCTG
GGAGTCATGGCACAGTACGGTGGAGATAATTATCGCCCTTTTTGTACAGAAGCACTTCCCCTGCTGGTAA
GAGTTATTCAGTCTGCGGATTCTAAGACCAAAGAAAATGTCAATGCTACAGAGAACTGCATCTCAGCAGT
AGGGAAAATCATGAAGTTCAAGCCTGACTGTGTAAACGTTGAAGAGGTCCTTCCACACTGGTTGTCTTGG
CTTCCACTACATGAAGATAAAGAAGAAGCTGTTCAGACTTTCAATTATCTGTGTGACCTGATTGAAAGTA
ATCATCCAATTGTTCTTGGCCCAAACAATACCAATCTGCCCAAAATATTTAGTATAATTGCGGAAGGAGA
AATGCACGAGGCAATTAAACATGAAGATCCTTGTGCCAAACGTCTGGCCAATGTCGTTCGCCAAGTACAG
ACTTCTGGAGGACTGTGGACTGAGTGCATAGCACAGCTCAGTCCTGAGCAGCAGGCCGCCATTCAGGAGC
TCCTGAACTCTGCGTGAGCGGCCGCATCGTGACTGACTGACGATCTGCCTCGCGCGTTTCGGTGATGACG
GTGAAAACCTCTGACACATGCAGCTCCCGGAGACGGTCACAGCTTGTCTGTAAGCGGATGCCGGGAGCAG
ACAAGCCCGTCAGGGCGCGTCAGCGGGTGTTGGCGGGTGTCGGGGCGCAGCCATGACCCAGTCACGTAGC
GATAGCGGAGTGTATAATTCTTGAAGACGAAAGGGCCTCGTGATACGCCTATTTTTATAGGTTAATGTCA
TGATAATAATGGTTTCTTAGACGTCAGGTGGCACTTTTCGGGGAAATGTGCGCGGAACCCCTATTTGTTT
ATTTTTCTAAATACATTCAAATATGTATCCGCTCATGAGACAATAACCCTGATAAATGCTTCAATAATAT
TGAAAAAGGAAGAGTATGAGTATTCAACATTTCCGTGTCGCCCTTATTCCCTTTTTTGCGGCATTTTGCC
TTCCTGTTTTTGCTCACCCAGAAACGCTGGTGAAAGTAAAAGATGCTGAAGATCAGTTGGGTGCACGAGT
GGGTTACATCGAACTGGATCTCAACAGCGGTAAGATCCTTGAGAGTTTTCGCCCCGAAGAACGTTTTCCA
ATGATGAGCACTTTTAAAGTTCTGCTATGTGGCGCGGTATTATCCCGTGTTGACGCCGGGCAAGAGCAAC
TCGGTCGCCGCATACACTATTCTCAGAATGACTTGGTTGAGTACTCACCAGTCACAGAAAAGCATCTTAC
GGATGGCATGACAGTAAGAGAATTATGCAGTGCTGCCATAACCATGAGTGATAACACTGCGGCCAACTTA
CTTCTGACAACGATCGGAGGACCGAAGGAGCTAACCGCTTTTTTGCACAACATGGGGGATCATGTAACTC
GCCTTGATCGTTGGGAACCGGAGCTGAATGAAGCCATACCAAACGACGAGCGTGACACCACGATGCCTGC
AGCAATGGCAACAACGTTGCGCAAACTATTAACTGGCGAACTACTTACTCTAGCTTCCCGGCAACAATTA
ATAGACTGGATGGAGGCGGATAAAGTTGCAGGACCACTTCTGCGCTCGGCCCTTCCGGCTGGCTGGTTTA
TTGCTGATAAATCTGGAGCCGGTGAGCGTGGGTCTCGCGGTATCATTGCAGCACTGGGGCCAGATGGTAA
GCCCTCCCGTATCGTAGTTATCTACACGACGGGGAGTCAGGCAACTATGGATGAACGAAATAGACAGATC
GCTGAGATAGGTGCCTCACTGATTAAGCATTGGTAACTGTCAGACCAAGTTTACTCATATATACTTTAGA
TTGATTTAAAACTTCATTTTTAATTTAAAAGGATCTAGGTGAAGATCCTTTTTGATAATCTCATGACCAA
AATCCCTTAACGTGAGTTTTCGTTCCACTGAGCGTCAGACCCCGTAGAAAAGATCAAAGGATCTTCTTGA
GATCCTTTTTTTCTGCGCGTAATCTGCTGCTTGCAAACAAAAAAACCACCGCTACCAGCGGTGGTTTGTT
TGCCGGATCAAGAGCTACCAACTCTTTTTCCGAAGGTAACTGGCTTCAGCAGAGCGCAGATACCAAATAC
TGTCCTTCTAGTGTAGCCGTAGTTAGGCCACCACTTCAAGAACTCTGTAGCACCGCCTACATACCTCGCT
CTGCTAATCCTGTTACCAGTGGCTGCTGCCAGTGGCGATAAGTCGTGTCTTACCGGGTTGGACTCAAGAC
GATAGTTACCGGATAAGGCGCAGCGGTCGGGCTGAACGGGGGGTTCGTGCACACAGCCCAGCTTGGAGCG
AACGACCTACACCGAACTGAGATACCTACAGCGTGAGCTATGAGAAAGCGCCACGCTTCCCGAAGGGAGA
AAGGCGGACAGGTATCCGGTAAGCGGCAGGGTCGGAACAGGAGAGCGCACGAGGGAGCTTCCAGGGGGAA
ACGCCTGGTATCTTTATAGTCCTGTCGGGTTTCGCCACCTCTGACTTGAGCGTCGATTTTTGTGATGCTC
GTCAGGGGGGCGGAGCCTATGGAAAAACGCCAGCAACGCGGCCTTTTTACGGTTCCTGGCCTTTTGCTGG
CCTTTTGCTCACATGTTCTTTCCTGCGTTATCCCCTGATTCTGTGGATAACCGTATTACCGCCTTTGAGT
GAGCTGATACCGCTCGCCGCAGCCGAACGACCGAGCGCAGCGAGTCAGTGAGCGAGGAAGCGGAAGAGCG
CCTGATGCGGTATTTTCTCCTTACGCATCTGTGCGGTATTTCACACCGCATAAATTCCGACACCATCGAA
TGGCGCAAAACCTTTCGCGGTATGGCATGATAGCGCCCGGAAGAGAGTCAATTCAGGGTGGTGAATGTGA
AACCAGTAACGTTATACGATGTCGCAGAGTATGCCGGTGTCTCTTATCAGACCGTTTCCCGCGTGGTGAA
CCAGGCCAGCCACGTTTCTGCGAAAACGCGGGAAAAAGTGGAAGCGGCGATGGCGGAGCTGAATTACATT
CCCAACCGCGTGGCACAACAACTGGCGGGCAAACAGTCGTTGCTGATTGGCGTTGCCACCTCCAGTCTGG
CCCTGCACGCGCCGTCGCAAATTGTCGCGGCGATTAAATCTCGCGCCGATCAACTGGGTGCCAGCGTGGT
GGTGTCGATGGTAGAACGAAGCGGCGTCGAAGCCTGTAAAGCGGCGGTGCACAATCTTCTCGCGCAACGC
GTCAGTGGGCTGATCATTAACTATCCGCTGGATGACCAGGATGCCATTGCTGTGGAAGCTGCCTGCACTA
ATGTTCCGGCGTTATTTCTTGATGTCTCTGACCAGACACCCATCAACAGTATTATTTTCTCCCATGAAGA
CGGTACGCGACTGGGCGTGGAGCATCTGGTCGCATTGGGTCACCAGCAAATCGCGCTGTTAGCGGGCCCA
TTAAGTTCTGTCTCGGCGCGTCTGCGTCTGGCTGGCTGGCATAAATATCTCACTCGCAATCAAATTCAGC
CGATAGCGGAACGGGAAGGCGACTGGAGTGCCATGTCCGGTTTTCAACAAACCATGCAAATGCTGAATGA
GGGCATCGTTCCCACTGCGATGCTGGTTGCCAACGATCAGATGGCGCTGGGCGCAATGCGCGCCATTACC
GAGTCCGGGCTGCGCGTTGGTGCGGATATCTCGGTAGTGGGATACGACGATACCGAAGACAGCTCATGTT
ATATCCCGCCGTTAACCACCATCAAACAGGATTTTCGCCTGCTGGGGCAAACCAGCGTGGACCGCTTGCT
GCAACTCTCTCAGGGCCAGGCGGTGAAGGGCAATCAGCTGTTGCCCGTCTCACTGGTGAAAAGAAAAACC
ACGCTAGCGCCCAATACGCAAACCGCCTCTCCCCGCGCGTTGGCCGATTCATTAATGCAGCTGGCACGAC
AGGTTTCCCGACTGGAAAGCGGGCAGTGAGCGCAACGCAATTAATGTAAGTTAGCTCACTCATTAGGCAC
CCCAGGCTTTACACTTTATGCTTCCGGCTCGTATGTTGTGTGGAATTGTGAGCGGATAACAATTTCACAC
AGGAAACAGCTATGACCATGATTACGGATTCACTGGCCGTCGTTTTACAACGTCGTGACTGGGAAAACCC
TGGCGTTACCCAACTTAATCGCCTTGCAGCACATCCCCCTTTCGCCAGCTGGCGTAATAGCGAAGAGGCC
CGCACCGATCGCCCTTCCCAACAGTTGCGCAGCCTGAATGGCGAATGGCGCTTTGCCTGGTTTCCGGCAC
CAGAAGCGGTGCCGGAAAGCTGGCTGGAGTGCGATCTTCCTGAGGCCGATACTGTCGTCGTCCCCTCAAA
CTGGCAGATGCACGGTTACGATGCGCCCATCTACACCAACGTGACCTATCCCATTACGGTCAATCCGCCG
TTTGTTCCCACGGAGAATCCGACGGGTTGTTACTCGCTCACATTTAATGTTGATGAAAGCTGGCTACAGG
AAGGCCAGACGCGAATTATTTTTGATGGCGTTGGAATTAGCTTATCGACTGCACGGTGCACCAATGCTTC
TGGCGTCAGGCAGCCATCGGAAGCTGTGGTATGGCTGTGCAGGTCGTAAATCACTGCATAATTCGTGTCG
CTCAAGGCGCACTCCCGTTCTGGATAATGTTTTTTGCGCCGACATCATAACGGTTCTGGCAAATATTCTG
AAATGAGCTGTTGACAATTAATCATCGGCTCGTATAATGTGTGGAATTGTGAGCGGATAACAATTTCACA
CAGGAAACAGTATTCATGTCCCCTATACTAGGTTATTGGAAAATTAAGGGCCTTGTGCAACCCACTCGAC
TTCTTTTGGAATATCTTGAAGAAAAATATGAAGAGCATTTGTATGAGCGCGATGAAGGTGATAAATGGCG
AAACAAAAAGTTTGAATTGGGTTTGGAGTTTCCCAATCTTCCTTATTATATTGATGGTGATGTTAAATTA
ACACAGTCTATGGCCATCATACGTTATATAGCTGACAAGCACAACATGTTGGGTGGTTGTCCAAAAGAGC
GTGCAGAGATTTCAATGCTTGAAGGAGCGGTTTTGGATATTAGATACGGTGTTTCGAGAATTGCATATAG
TAAAGACTTTGAAACTCTCAAAGTTGATTTTCTTAGCAAGCTACCTGAAATGCTGAAAATGTTCGAAGAT
CGTTTATGTCATAAAACATATTTAAATGGTGATCATGTAACCCATCCTGACTTCATGTTGTATGACGCTC
TTGATGTTGTTTTATACATGGACCCAATGTGCCTGGATGCGTTCCCAAAATTAGTTTGTTTTAAAAAACG
TATTGAAGCTATCCCACAAATTGATAAGTACTTGAAATCCAGCAAGTATATAGCATGGCCTTTGCAGGGC
TGGCAAGCCACGTTTGGTGGTGGCGACCATCCTCCAAAATCGGATCTGGAAGTTCTGTTCCAGGGGCCCC
TGGGATCCGCAATGGCGGCGGCTGCGGCGGAGCAGCAACAGTTCTACCTGCTCCTGGGAAACCTGCTCAG
CCCCGACAATGTGGTCCGGAAACAGGCAGAGGAAACCTATGAGAATATCCCAGGCCAGTCAAAGATCACA
TTCCTCTTACAAGCCATCAGAAATACAACAGCTGCTGAAGAGGCTAGACAAATGGCCGCCGTTCTCCTAA
GACGTCTCTTGTCCTCTGCATTTGATGAAGTCTATCCAGCACTTCCCTCTGATGTTCAGACTGCCATCAA
GAGTGAGCTACTCATGATTATTCAGATGGAAACACAATCTAGCATGAGGAAAAAAGTTTGTGATATTGCG
GCAGAACTGGCCAGGAATTTAATAGATGAGGATGGCAATAACCAGTGGCCCGAAGGTTTGAAGTTCCTTT
TTGATTCAGTCAGCTCTCAAAATGTGGGACTGCGGGAAGCTGCCCTTCACATTTTCTGGAACTTTCCTGG
AATTTTTGGGAACCAGCAACAACACTATTTAGATGTCATCAAACGAATGTTAGTTCAGTGTATGCAAGAT
CAGGAACACCCGTCGATCAGGACGTTATCTGCTAGAGCTACAGCTGCATTTATACTTGCAAATGAGCATA
ATGTTGCTCTGTTCAAACATTTTGCAGACTTGCTACCGGGATTCCTACAGGCGGTAAATGACTCGTGCTA
CCAGAATGATGATTCTGTCCTAAAATCCCTCGTTGAGATTGCAGATACTGTTCCAAAGTATTTGCGTCCT
CACTTGGAAGCAACTCTACAGCTAAGTCTAAAGTTGTGTGGAGACACTAGCCTCAACAATATGCAACGCC
AGCTTGCCCTTGAAGTGATCGTCACCCTCTCTGAGACTGCAGCTGCTATGTTAAGAAAACATACCAATAT
TGTTGCACAGACTATTCCTCAGATGTTAGCAATGATGGTTGATTTGGAAGAAGATGAGGACTGGGCAAAT
GCAGATGAACTAGAAGATGATGATTTTGACAGCAATGCAGTTGCAGGCGAGAGTGCTCTAGATCGAATGG
CTTGTGGACTTGGTGGAAAGCTCGTTCTGCCGATGATCAAGGAACACATTATGCAAATGCTTCAAAATCC
TGACTGGAAATACCGGCATGCAGGATTGATGGCCTTATCTGCCATTGGTGAAGGGTGCCACCAGCAAATG
GAAGGAATTCTAAATGAGATCGTAAATTTTGTTTTACTTTTTCTCCAGGATCCTCATCCAAGAGTAAGGT
ATGCAGCCTGTAATGCCGTGGGACAGATGGCTACAGATTTTGCACCTGGTTTCCAAAAGAAATTTCATGA
GAAGGTGATTGCAGCTCTGCTGCAGACCATGGAAGACCAAGGCAATCAACGTGTGCAGGCCCATGCAGCT
GCTGCCCTCATTAACTTTACTGAAGACTGTCCCAAGTCACTACTTATTCCATACTTGGATAATTTGGTGA
AACATCTGCATTCCATTATGGTACTGAAGCTTCAAGAGCTGATTCAGAAAGGCACCAAGTTAGTTTTGGA
ACAAGTTGTGACATCCATTGCATCAGTTGCCGATACTGCAGAAGAAAAATTTGTCCCCTACTATGATTTA
TTTATGCCATCACTGAAGCACATCGTTGAGAATGCGGTTCAAAAAGAACTGAGACTTCTGAGAGGAAAAA
CTATTGAATGCATTAGCCTCATTGGTCTGGCTGTTGGGAAGGAAAAATTCATGCAGGATGCATCAGATGT
GATGCAGCTTTTGTTAAAGACCCAGACAGACTTCAATGATATGGAAGATGATGATCCTCAGATCTCTTAC
ATGATCTCAGCATGGGCCAGAATGTGCAAAATCCTTGGAAAAGAATTTCAGCAATACCTTCCAGTGGTTA
TGGGGCCTTTAATGAAGACGGCTTCAATTAAGCCCGAAGTAGCCCTTTTAGATACCCAAGACATGGAGAA
TATGAGTGATGATGATGGTTGGGAATTTGTGAACCTTGGAGATCAGCAAAGCTTTGGTATTAAAACTGCA
GGACTAGAAGAAAAATCAACTGCTTGCCAGATGTTGGTTTGCTATGCTAAGGAGTTAAAGGAAGGCTTTG
TGGAGTACACCGAACAGGTTGTCAAACTGATGGTCCCTTTACTGAAATTTTATTTCCACGATGGTGTTCG
AGTGGCAGCAGCGGAATCCATGCCTCTTCTCCTGGAGTGTGCAAGAGTCCGTGGTCCTGAGTATCTCACA
CAGATGTGGCATTTTATGTGTGATGCTCTAATTAAGGCCATTGGTACAGAACCAGATTCAGACGTCCTCT
CAGAAATAATGCATTCTTTTGCAAAGTGCATTGAAGTAATGGGAGATGGATGCCTTAATAATGAACACTT
TGAAGAACTGGGAGGTATATTGAAAGCAAAGCTTGAAGAACATTTTAAAAATCAAGAATTACGACAAGTT
AAAAGACAAGATGAAGACTATGATGAACAGGTCGAAGAGTCACTACAAGATGAGGATGATAATGATGTTT
ATATTCTGACCAAAGTGTCAGATATTTTACACTCAATATTCAGTAGCTACAAAGAAAAGGTGTTACCATG
GTTTGAACAGCTGCTTCCATTAATTGTCAACCTCATTTGTCCACATAGACCATGGCCAGACAGACAAT
